Addgene plasmid #160213: CBSH3- 3m shRNA3
Purpose: Knock Down MYDSH3- Collybistin isoforms, 3-point mutation negative control for CBSH3- shRNA3 targeting collybistin MYD-CBSH3- isoforms (Plasmid #160212)
Depositing lab: Angel de Blas. Depositing organization: University of Connecticut. Publication: Collybistin SH3-protein isoforms are expressed in the rat brain promoting gephyrin and GABA-A receptor clustering at GABAergic synapses. George S, Bear J Jr, Taylor MJ, Kanamalla K, Fekete CD, Chiou TT, Miralles CP, Papadopoulos T, De Blas AL. J Neurochem. 2021 May;157(4):1032-1051. doi: 10.1111/jnc.15270. Epub 2021 Jan 5. PubMed 33316079.
Backbone
  Vector backbone: mu6pro
  Vector type: RNAi
Growth in bacteria
  Bacterial resistance: Ampicillin, 100 μg/mL
  Growth temperature: 37°C
  Growth strain: DH5alpha
  Copy number: High Copy
Gene/Insert
  Gene/Insert name: ARHGEF9 (alt name: Collybistin)
  gRNA/shRNA sequence: TGTATGACCTCaGGcTGtACCA
  Species: R. norvegicus (rat)
  Mutation: TGTATGACCTCaGGcTGtACCA (mutations shown in lower case)
  Entrez Gene: Arhgef9
  Promoter: mouse U6 promoter
  Cloning method: Restriction Enzyme; 5′ cloning site BbsI (unknown if destroyed); 3′ cloning site Xba (unknown if destroyed)
Resource information
  A portion of this plasmid was derived from a plasmid made by: Insert was originally cloned in Angel de Blas's lab
Terms and licenses: Academic/Nonprofit Terms; Industry Terms: Not Available to Industry
Depositor comments: 3-point mutation negative control for CBSH3- shRNA3 targeting collybistin MYD-CBSH3- isoforms (Addgene Plasmid #160212).
How to cite: CBSH3- 3m shRNA3 was a gift from Angel de Blas (Addgene plasmid # 160213 ; http://n2t.net/addgene:160213 ; RRID:Addgene_160213)
