[The description below was written by a language model from this plasmid's Addgene catalogue record and the feature table of its GenBank file.]
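Description:
CBSH3- 3m shRNA3 is a small (3,430 bp) RNAi plasmid built on the mU6pro backbone. It serves as the mismatch negative control for a companion construct, CBSH3- shRNA3, which knocks down the SH3-lacking (MYD-CBSH3-) isoforms of rat collybistin (Arhgef9, a protein involved in gephyrin and GABA-A receptor clustering at GABAergic synapses). The hairpin insert was cloned by restriction enzymes (BbsI at the 5′ end, XbaI at the 3′ end) immediately downstream of the mouse U6 snRNA promoter, an RNA polymerase III promoter that drives high-level expression of short, defined transcripts in mammalian cells. The target-derived sequence carries three point mutations relative to the active shRNA. These are intended to disrupt pairing with the collybistin mRNA, so that effects seen with the active shRNA can be attributed to specific knockdown rather than to hairpin expression or transfection itself.

The hairpin itself is not annotated in the feature table, but it would fall in the short gap between the U6 promoter and a downstream SV40 polyadenylation signal. The rest of the plasmid is a standard pBluescript-like cloning scaffold: a high-copy ColE1/pUC origin and a beta-lactamase gene with its own promoter for ampicillin selection in E. coli, an f1 phage origin, and remnants of the lac promoter/operator, CAP site and T3 promoter flanking the cloning region, along with common sequencing primer sites. The record lists no mammalian selection marker, fluorescent reporter or viral packaging elements, so the plasmid appears suited to direct transfection, usually alongside the active shRNA plasmid in parallel experiments.
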