LOCUS       Exported 3430 bp ds-DNA circular SYN 13-MAY-2021
DEFINITION  Knock Down MYDSH3- Collybistin isoforms, 3-point mutation negative
            control for CBSH3- shRNA3 targeting collybistin MYD-CBSH3- isoforms
            (Plasmid #160212).
ACCESSION   .
VERSION     .
KEYWORDS    CBSH3- 3m shRNA3
SOURCE      synthetic DNA construct
  ORGANISM  synthetic DNA construct
REFERENCE   1 (bases 1 to 3430)
  TITLE     de Blas SH3- isoforms of collybistin
REFERENCE   2 (bases 1 to 3430)
  AUTHORS   .
  TITLE     Direct Submission
  JOURNAL   Exported May 13, 2021 from SnapGene Server 1.1.58
            http://www.snapgene.com
FEATURES             Location/Qualifiers
     source          1..3430
                     /organism="synthetic DNA construct"
                     /mol_type="other DNA"
     rep_origin      complement(1..589)
                     /direction=LEFT
                     /label=ori
                     /note="high-copy-number ColE1/pMB1/pBR322/pUC origin of
                     replication"
     primer_bind     complement(81..100)
                     /label=pBR322ori-F
                     /note="pBR322 origin, forward primer"
     CDS             complement(760..1620)
                     /codon_start=1
                     /gene="bla"
                     /product="beta-lactamase"
                     /label=AmpR
                     /note="confers resistance to ampicillin, carbenicillin, and
                     related antibiotics"
                     /translation="MSIQHFRVALIPFFAAFCLPVFAHPETLVKVKDAEDQLGARVGYI
                     ELDLNSGKILESFRPEERFPMMSTFKVLLCGAVLSRIDAGQEQLGRRIHYSQNDLVEYS
                     PVTEKHLTDGMTVRELCSAAITMSDNTAANLLLTTIGGPKELTAFLHNMGDHVTRLDRW
                     EPELNEAIPNDERDTTMPVAMATTLRKLLTGELLTLASRQQLIDWMEADKVAGPLLRSA
                     LPAGWFIADKSGAGERGSRGIIAALGPDGKPSRIVVIYTTGSQATMDERNRQIAEIGAS
                     LIKHW"
     primer_bind     1383..1402
                     /label=Amp-R
                     /note="Ampicillin resistance gene, reverse primer"
     promoter        complement(1621..1725)
                     /gene="bla"
                     /label=AmpR promoter
     rep_origin      complement(1751..2206)
                     /direction=LEFT
                     /label=f1 ori
                     /note="f1 bacteriophage origin of replication; arrow
                     indicates direction of (+) strand synthesis"
     primer_bind     complement(1888..1909)
                     /label=F1ori-F
                     /note="F1 origin, forward primer"
     primer_bind     2100..2119
                     /label=F1ori-R
                     /note="F1 origin, reverse primer"
     promoter        2377..2689
                     /label=U6 promoter
                     /note="RNA polymerase III promoter for mouse U6 snRNA (Das
                     et al., 1988)"
     primer_bind     2608..2628
                     /label=mU6-F
                     /note="Mouse U6 promoter, forward primer"
     polyA_signal    2758..2892
                     /label=SV40 poly(A) signal
                     /note="SV40 polyadenylation signal"
     primer_bind     complement(2782..2801)
                     /label=EBV-rev
                     /note="SV40 polyA terminator, reverse primer"
     primer_bind     2836..2855
                     /label=SV40pA-R
                     /note="SV40 polyA, reverse primer"
     primer_bind     complement(2990..3010)
                     /label=T3
                     /note="T3 promoter, forward primer"
     promoter        complement(2990..3008)
                     /label=T3 promoter
                     /note="promoter for bacteriophage T3 RNA polymerase"
     primer_bind     complement(3029..3045)
                     /label=M13 rev
                     /note="common sequencing primer, one of multiple similar
                     variants"
     primer_bind     complement(3029..3045)
                     /label=M13 Reverse
                     /note="In lacZ gene. Also called M13-rev"
     primer_bind     complement(3042..3064)
                     /label=M13/pUC Reverse
                     /note="In lacZ gene"
     protein_bind    3053..3069
                     /label=lac operator
                     /bound_moiety="lac repressor encoded by lacI"
                     /note="The lac repressor binds to the lac operator to
                     inhibit transcription in E. coli. This inhibition can be
                     relieved by adding lactose or
                     isopropyl-beta-D-thiogalactopyranoside (IPTG)."
     promoter        complement(3077..3107)
                     /label=lac promoter
                     /note="promoter for the E. coli lac operon"
     protein_bind    3122..3143
                     /label=CAP binding site
                     /bound_moiety="E. coli catabolite activator protein"
                     /note="CAP binding activates transcription in the presence
                     of cAMP."
     primer_bind     complement(3260..3277)
                     /label=L4440
                     /note="L4440 vector, forward primer"
ORIGIN
        1 tttccatagg ctccgccccc ctgacgagca tcacaaaaat cgacgctcaa gtcagaggtg
       61 gcgaaacccg acaggactat aaagatacca ggcgtttccc cctggaagct ccctcgtgcg
      121 ctctcctgtt ccgaccctgc cgcttaccgg atacctgtcc gcctttctcc cttcgggaag
      181 cgtggcgctt tctcatagct cacgctgtag gtatctcagt tcggtgtagg tcgttcgctc
      241 caagctgggc tgtgtgcacg aaccccccgt tcagcccgac cgctgcgcct tatccggtaa
      301 ctatcgtctt gagtccaacc cggtaagaca cgacttatcg ccactggcag cagccactgg
      361 taacaggatt agcagagcga ggtatgtagg cggtgctaca gagttcttga agtggtggcc
      421 taactacggc tacactagaa gaacagtatt tggtatctgc gctctgctga agccagttac
      481 cttcggaaaa agagttggta gctcttgatc cggcaaacaa accaccgctg gtagcggtgg
      541 tttttttgtt tgcaagcagc agattacgcg cagaaaaaaa ggatctcaag aagatccttt
      601 gatcttttct acggggtctg acgctcagtg gaacgaaaac tcacgttaag ggattttggt
      661 catgagatta tcaaaaagga tcttcaccta gatcctttta aattaaaaat gaagttttaa
      721 atcaatctaa agtatatatg agtaaacttg gtctgacagt taccaatgct taatcagtga
      781 ggcacctatc tcagcgatct gtctatttcg ttcatccata gttgcctgac tccccgtcgt
      841 gtagataact acgatacggg agggcttacc atctggcccc agtgctgcaa tgataccgcg
      901 agacccacgc tcaccggctc cagatttatc agcaataaac cagccagccg gaagggccga
      961 gcgcagaagt ggtcctgcaa ctttatccgc ctccatccag tctattaatt gttgccggga
     1021 agctagagta agtagttcgc cagttaatag tttgcgcaac gttgttgcca ttgctacagg
     1081 catcgtggtg tcacgctcgt cgtttggtat ggcttcattc agctccggtt cccaacgatc
     1141 aaggcgagtt acatgatccc ccatgttgtg caaaaaagcg gttagctcct tcggtcctcc
     1201 gatcgttgtc agaagtaagt tggccgcagt gttatcactc atggttatgg cagcactgca
     1261 taattctctt actgtcatgc catccgtaag atgcttttct gtgactggtg agtactcaac
     1321 caagtcattc tgagaatagt gtatgcggcg accgagttgc tcttgcccgg cgtcaatacg
     1381 ggataatacc gcgccacata gcagaacttt aaaagtgctc atcattggaa aacgttcttc
     1441 ggggcgaaaa ctctcaagga tcttaccgct gttgagatcc agttcgatgt aacccactcg
     1501 tgcacccaac tgatcttcag catcttttac tttcaccagc gtttctgggt gagcaaaaac
     1561 aggaaggcaa aatgccgcaa aaaagggaat aagggcgaca cggaaatgtt gaatactcat
     1621 actcttcctt tttcaatatt attgaagcat ttatcagggt tattgtctca tgagcggata
     1681 catatttgaa tgtatttaga aaaataaaca aataggggtt ccgcgcacat ttccccgaaa
     1741 agtgccacct aaattgtaag cgttaatatt ttgttaaaat tcgcgttaaa tttttgttaa
     1801 atcagctcat tttttaacca ataggccgaa atcggcaaaa tcccttataa atcaaaagaa
     1861 tagaccgaga tagggttgag tgttgttcca gtttggaaca agagtccact attaaagaac
     1921 gtggactcca acgtcaaagg nnnnnnnnnn nnnnnnnnnn nnnnnnnnnn nnnnnnnnnn
     1981 nnnnnnnnnt nnnnnnnnnn nnnnnnnnnn nnnnnnnnnn nnnnnnnnnn nnnnnnnnnn
     2041 nnnnnnnnnn nnnnnnnnnn nnnnnnnnnn nnnnnnnnnn ngnnnnnnnn nnnnnnnnnn
     2101 nnnnnnnnnn nnnnnnnnnn nnnnnnnnnn nnnnnnnnnn nnnnnnnnnn nnnnnnnnnn
     2161 nnnnnnnnnn nnnnnnnnnn nnnnnnnnnn nnnnnnnnnn nnnnnnccca ttcgccattc
     2221 aggctgcgca actgttggga agggcgatcg gtgcgggcct cttcgctatt acgccagtcg
     2281 acagcctgca ggaatggccg gccatcttaa ttaagaaatt taaatatgtt taaacatagg
     2341 gcccaatggc gcgccaaggc catctaggcc aagcttatcc gacgccgcca tctctaggcc
     2401 cgcgccggcc ccctcgcaca gacttgtggg agaagctcgg ctactcccct gccccggtta
     2461 atttgcatat aatatttcct agtaactata gaggcttaat gtgcgataaa agacagataa
     2521 tctgttcttt ttaatactag ctacatttta catgataggc ttggatttct ataagagata
     2581 caaatactaa attattattt taaaaaacag cacaaaagga aactcaccct aactgtaaag
     2641 taattgtgtg ttttgagact ataaatatcc cttggagaaa agccttgttt gtggtacagc
     2701 ctgaggtcat acaacatgta tgacctccgg ctgtaccatt tttctagata atacgtagat
     2761 ccagacatga taagatacat tgatgagttt ggacaaacca caactagaat gcagtgaaaa
     2821 aaatgcttta tttgtgaaat ttgtgatgct attgctttat ttgtaaccat tataagctgc
     2881 aataaacaag ttaacaacaa caattgcatt cattttatgt ttcaggttca gggggaggtg
     2941 tgggaggttt tttaattctt gcggccgcgg cggtacccag cttttgttcc ctttagtgag
     3001 ggttaattgc gcgcttggcg taatcatggt catagctgtt tcctgtgtga aattgttatc
     3061 cgctcacaat tccacacaac atacgagccg ggagcataaa gtgtaaagcc tggggtgcct
     3121 aatgagtgag ctaactcaca ttaattgcgt tgcgctcact gcccgctttc cagtcgggaa
     3181 acctgtcgtg ccagctgcat taatgaatcg gccaacgcgc ggggagaggc ggtttgcgta
     3241 ttgggcgctc ttccgcttcc tcgctcactg actcgctgcg ctcggtcgtt cggctgcggc
     3301 gagcggtatc agctcactca aaggcggtaa tacggttatc cacagaatca ggggataacg
     3361 caggaaagaa catgtgagca aaaggccagc aaaaggccag gaaccgtaaa aaggccgcgt
     3421 tgctggcgtt
//
